Addgene plasmid #89281: pJG85
Purpose: (Empty Backbone) Entry vector containing the TaU6 promoter and an Esp3I Golden Gate cloning site for cloning of the sgRNA, all between attL5 and attL2 sites
Depositing lab: Daniel Voytas. Depositing organization: University of Minnesota. Publication: High-efficiency gene targeting in hexaploid wheat using DNA replicons and CRISPR/Cas9. Gil-Humanes J, Wang Y, Liang Z, Shan Q, Ozuna CV, Sanchez-Leon S, Baltes NJ, Starker C, Barro F, Gao C, Voytas DF. Plant J. 2016 Dec 10. doi: 10.1111/tpj.13446. PubMed 27943461.
Backbone
  Vector backbone: unknown
  Vector type: Plant Expression, CRISPR
Growth in bacteria
  Bacterial resistance: Spectinomycin, 50 μg/mL
  Growth temperature: 37°C
  Growth strain: DH5alpha
  Copy number: High Copy
Gene/Insert
  Gene/Insert name: None
Terms and licenses: Academic/Nonprofit Terms; Industry Terms: Not Available to Industry
Depositor comments: Entry vector with TaU6 Esp3I cloning site for sgRNA
How to cite: pJG85 was a gift from Daniel Voytas (Addgene plasmid # 89281 ; http://n2t.net/addgene:89281 ; RRID:Addgene_89281)
