[The description below was written by a language model from this plasmid's Addgene catalogue record and pLannotate feature annotations shown in this document.]
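Description:
pJG85 is a small (about 3.3 kb) MultiSite Gateway entry vector built for plant CRISPR/Cas9 work, deposited as an empty backbone into which a user-defined guide sequence is cloned. The parental backbone is not recorded. It is propagated in E. coli from a high-copy ColE1/pUC-type origin and selected with spectinomycin through the aadA (SmR) aminoglycoside adenylyltransferase gene. Upstream of this gene, the annotation picks up a class 1 integron Pc promoter fragment and a short gentamicin acetyltransferase remnant, which probably came along with the resistance cassette. rrnB T1 and T2 terminators lie upstream of the cloning region, as is typical of Gateway entry vectors, where they insulate the cassette from read-through transcription. Short lacI and lacZα fragments and a T7 promoter also appear and look like backbone remnants.

According to the catalogue entry, the payload is a wheat U6 (TaU6) small-nuclear-RNA promoter followed by an Esp3I Golden Gate site. A spacer cloned there becomes fused to the Streptococcus pyogenes Cas9 guide RNA scaffold, giving a complete Pol III-driven sgRNA expression unit. The automated feature table annotates the scaffold but neither the TaU6 promoter nor the Esp3I site, which presumably occupy the unannotated stretch ahead of the scaffold. The cassette is flanked by attL5 and attL2 sites. The attL5 site is called by the software as an attL1 fragment overlapping an attB5 core. These sites allow an LR recombination that moves the sgRNA module, together with a compatible second entry clone, into a plant destination vector. The associated publication concerns gene targeting in hexaploid wheat using DNA replicons and CRISPR/Cas9, which matches this vector's role as the sgRNA module in such assemblies.
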