Features (pLannotate 1.2.2; 13 found; start..end, strand, type, name):
    399..474     +  misc_RNA       gRNA scaffold: guide RNA scaffold for the Streptococcus pyogenes CRISPR/Cas9 system
    495..594     -  protein_bind   attL2: mutant version of attL; recombination site for the Gateway® LR reaction LR Clonase™
    612..630     -  promoter       T7 promoter: promoter for bacteriophage T7 RNA polymerase
    820..843     +  promoter       Pc promoter (fragment): intI1 (promoter lies within the coding sequence); class 1 integron promoter
   1019..1075    +  CDS            GmR (fragment): gentamycin acetyltransferase; aacC1; confers resistance to gentamycin
   1082..1873    +  CDS            SmR: aminoglycoside adenylyltransferase (Murphy, 1985); aadA; confers resistance to spectinomycin and streptomycin
   1966..2554    +  rep_origin     ori: high-copy-number ColE1/pMB1/pBR322/pUC origin of replication
   2737..2829    +  CDS            lacI (fragment): lac repressor; lacI; The lac repressor binds to the lac operator to inhibit transcription in E. coli. This inhibition can be relieved by adding lactose or isopropyl-β-D-thiogalactopyranoside (IPTG).
   2884..2911    -  terminator     rrnB T2 terminator: transcription terminator T2 from the E. coli rrnB gene
   3043..3086    +  terminator     rrnB T1 terminator: Escherichia coli rrnB; transcription terminator T1 from the E. coli rrnB gene
   3133..3169    -  CDS            lacZα (fragment): LacZα fragment of β-galactosidase; lacZ fragment
   3185..3268    +  protein_bind   attL1 (fragment): mutant version of attL; recombination site for the Gateway® LR reaction LR Clonase™
   3259..3279    +  protein_bind   attB5: mutant version of attB; core recombination site for the Gateway® BP reaction BP Clonase™
>Addgene plasmid #89281 | pJG85 | depositor full sequence | sequence record 172939 | Full Sequence
GAGCTCGCGGCCGCGACCAAGCCCGTTATTCTGACAGTTCTGGTGCTCAACACATTTATATTTATCAAGG
AGCACATTGTTACTCACTGCTAGGAGGGAATCGAACTAGGAATATTGATCAGAGGAACTACGAGAGAGCT
GAAGATAACTGCCCTCTAGCTCTCACTGATCTGGGTCGCATAGTGAGATGCAGCCCACGTGAGTTCAGCA
ACGGTCTAGCGCTGGGCTTTTAGGCCCGCATGATCGGGCTTTTGTCGGGTGGTCGACGTGTTCACGATTG
GGGAGAGCAACGCAGCAGTTCCTCTTAGTTTAGTCCCACCTCGCCTGTCCAGCAGAGTTCTGACCGGTTT
ATAAACTCGCTTGCTGCATCAGACTTGGAGACGGAGTCGATTCGTCTCGTTTTAGAGCTAGAAATAGCAA
GTTAAAATAAGGCTAGTCCGTTATCAACTTGAAAAAGTGGCACCGAGTCGGTGCTTTTTTTCTGCAGGTC
GACGACCCAGCTTTCTTGTACAAAGTTGGCATTATAAAAAATAATTGCTCATCAATTTGTTGCAACGAAC
AGGTCACTATCAGTCAAAATAAAATCATTATTTGCCATCCAGCTGATATCCCCTATAGTGAGTCGTATTA
CATGGTCATAGCTGTTTCCTGGCAGCTCTGGCCCGTGTCTCAAAATCTCTGATGTTACATTGCACAAGAT
AAAAATATATCATCATGCCTCCTCTGGACCAGCCAGGACAGAAATGCCTCGACTTCGCTGCTACCCAAGG
TTGCCGGGTGACGCACACCGTGGAAACGGATGAAGGCACGAACCCAGTGGACATAAGCCTGTTCGGTTCG
TAAGCTGTAATGCAAGTAGCGTATGCGCTCACGCAACTGGTCCAGAACCTTGACCGAACGCAGCGGTGGT
AACGGCGCAGTGGCGGTTTTCATGGCTTGTTATGACTGTTTTTTTGGGGTACAGTCTATGCCTCGGGCAT
CCAAGCAGCAAGCGCGTTACGCCGTGGGTCGATGTTTGATGTTATGGAGCAGCAACGATGTTACGCAGCA
GGGCAGTCGCCCTAAAACAAAGTTAAACATCATGAGGGAAGCGGTGATCGCCGAAGTATCGACTCAACTA
TCAGAGGTAGTTGGCGTCATCGAGCGCCATCTCGAACCGACGTTGCTGGCCGTACATTTGTACGGCTCCG
CAGTGGATGGCGGCCTGAAGCCACACAGTGATATTGATTTGCTGGTTACGGTGACCGTAAGGCTTGATGA
AACAACGCGGCGAGCTTTGATCAACGACCTTTTGGAAACTTCGGCTTCCCCTGGAGAGAGCGAGATTCTC
CGCGCTGTAGAAGTCACCATTGTTGTGCACGACGACATCATTCCGTGGCGTTATCCAGCTAAGCGCGAAC
TGCAATTTGGAGAATGGCAGCGCAATGACATTCTTGCAGGTATCTTCGAGCCAGCCACGATCGACATTGA
TCTGGCTATCTTGCTGACAAAAGCAAGAGAACATAGCGTTGCCTTGGTAGGTCCAGCGGCGGAGGAACTC
TTTGATCCGGTTCCTGAACAGGATCTATTTGAGGCGCTAAATGAAACCTTAACGCTATGGAACTCGCCGC
CCGACTGGGCTGGCGATGAGCGAAATGTAGTGCTTACGTTGTCCCGCATTTGGTACAGCGCAGTAACCGG
CAAAATCGCGCCGAAGGATGTCGCTGCCGACTGGGCAATGGAGCGCCTGCCGGCCCAGTATCAGCCCGTC
ATACTTGAAGCTAGACAGGCTTATCTTGGACAAGAAGAAGATCGCTTGGCCTCGCGCGCAGATCAGTTGG
AAGAATTTGTCCACTACGTGAAAGGCGAGATCACCAAGGTAGTCGGCAAATAACCCTCGAGCCACCCATG
ACCAAAATCCCTTAACGTGAGTTACGCGTCGTTCCACTGAGCGTCAGACCCCGTAGAAAAGATCAAAGGA
TCTTCTTGAGATCCTTTTTTTCTGCGCGTAATCTGCTGCTTGCAAACAAAAAAACCACCGCTACCAGCGG
TGGTTTGTTTGCCGGATCAAGAGCTACCAACTCTTTTTCCGAAGGTAACTGGCTTCAGCAGAGCGCAGAT
ACCAAATACTGTCCTTCTAGTGTAGCCGTAGTTAGGCCACCACTTCAAGAACTCTGTAGCACCGCCTACA
TACCTCGCTCTGCTAATCCTGTTACCAGTGGCTGCTGCCAGTGGCGATAAGTCGTGTCTTACCGGGTTGG
ACTCAAGACGATAGTTACCGGATAAGGCGCAGCGGTCGGGCTGAACGGGGGGTTCGTGCACACAGCCCAG
CTTGGAGCGAACGACCTACACCGAACTGAGATACCTACAGCGTGAGCTATGAGAAAGCGCCACGCTTCCC
GAAGGGAGAAAGGCGGACAGGTATCCGGTAAGCGGCAGGGTCGGAACAGGAGAGCGCACGAGGGAGCTTC
CAGGGGGAAACGCCTGGTATCTTTATAGTCCTGTCGGGTTTCGCCACCTCTGACTTGAGCGTCGATTTTT
GTGATGCTCGTCAGGGGGGCGGAGCCTATGGAAAAACGCCAGCAACGCGGCCTTTTTACGGTTCCTGGCC
TTTTGCTGGCCTTTTGCTCACATGTTCTTTCCTGCGTTATCCCCTGATTCTGTGGATAACCGTATTACCG
CCTTTGAGTGAGCTGATACCGCTCGCCGCAGCCGAACGACCGAGCGCAGCGAGTCAGTGAGCGAGGAAGC
GGAAGAGCGCCCAATACGCAAACCGCCTCTCCCCGCGCGTTGGCCGATTCATTAATGCAGCTGGCACGAC
AGGTTTCCCGACTGGAAAGCGGGCAGTGAGCGCAACGCAATTAATACGCGTACCGCGAGCCAGGAAGAGT
TTGTAGAAACGCAAAAAGGCCATCCGTCAGGATGGCCTTCTGCTTAGTTTGATGCCTGGCAGTTTATGGC
GGGCGTCCTGCCCGCCACCCTCCGGGCCGTTGCTTCACAACGTTCAAATCCGCTCCCGGCGGATTTGTCC
TACTCAGGAGAGCGTTCACCGACAAACAACAGATAAAACGAAAGGCCCAGTCTTCCGACTGAGCCTTTCG
TTTTATTTGATGCCTGGCAGTTCCCTACTCTCGCGTTAACGCTTGCATGGATGTTTTCCCAGTCACGACG
TTGTAAAACGACGGCCAGTCTTAAGCTCGGGCCCAATAATGATTTTATTTTGACTGATAGTGACCTGTTC
GTTGCAACAAATTGATGAGCAATGCTTTTTTATAATGCCAACTTTGTATACAAAAGTTGCC
